LOCUS       pRS416-APS3_intron 4855 bp DNA linear 20-MAY-2019
FEATURES             Location/Qualifiers
     promoter        2985..3199
                     /label=URA3_promoter
     rep_origin      complement(428..1047)
                     /label=pBR322_origin
     gene            complement(1202..2062)
                     /dnas_title="Ampicillin"
                     /label=Ampicillin
                     /gene="Ampicillin"
     misc_feature    2194..2712
                     /label=CEN6_ARS4
     rep_origin      complement(4343..4649)
                     /label=f1_origin
     exon            3200..3251
                     /dnas_title="URA3_exon1"
                     /note=""
     exon            3329..4080
                     /dnas_title="URA3_exon2"
                     /note=""
     intron          3252..3328
                     /note="APS3_intron"
     source          1..4855
                     /dnas_title="pRS416-APS3_intron"
ORIGIN
        1 ccctttagtg agggttaatt gcgcgcttgg cgtaatcatg gtcatagctg tttcctgtgt
       61 gaaattgtta tccgctcaca attccacaca acataggagc cggaagcata aagtgtaaag
      121 cctggggtgc ctaatgagtg aggtaactca cattaattgc gttgcgctca ctgcccgctt
      181 tccagtcggg aaacctgtcg tgccagctgc attaatgaat cggccaacgc gcggggagag
      241 gcggtttgcg tattgggcgc tcttccgctt cctcgctcac tgactcgctg cgctcggtcg
      301 ttcggctgcg gcgagcggta tcagctcact caaaggcggt aatacggtta tccacagaat
      361 caggggataa cgcaggaaag aacatgtgag caaaaggcca gcaaaaggcc aggaaccgta
      421 aaaaggccgc gttgctggcg tttttccata ggctccgccc ccctgacgag catcacaaaa
      481 atcgacgctc aagtcagagg tggcgaaacc cgacaggact ataaagatac caggcgtttc
      541 cccctggaag ctccctcgtg cgctctcctg ttccgaccct gccgcttacc ggatacctgt
      601 ccgcctttct cccttcggga agcgtggcgc tttctcatag ctcacgctgt aggtatctca
      661 gttcggtgta ggtcgttcgc tccaagctgg gctgtgtgca cgaacccccc gttcagcccg
      721 accgctgcgc cttatccggt aactatcgtc ttgagtccaa cccggtaaga cacgacttat
      781 cgccactggc agcagccact ggtaacagga ttagcagagc gaggtatgta ggcggtgcta
      841 cagagttctt gaagtggtgg cctaactacg gctacactag aaggacagta tttggtatct
      901 gcgctctgct gaagccagtt accttcggaa aaagagttgg tagctcttga tccggcaaac
      961 aaaccaccgc tggtagcggt ggtttttttg tttgcaagca gcagattacg cgcagaaaaa
     1021 aaggatctca agaagatcct ttgatctttt ctacggggtc tgacgctcag tggaacgaaa
     1081 actcacgtta agggattttg gtcatgagat tatcaaaaag gatcttcacc tagatccttt
     1141 taaattaaaa atgaagtttt aaatcaatct aaagtatata tgagtaaact tggtctgaca
     1201 gttaccaatg cttaatcagt gaggcaccta tctcagcgat ctgtctattt cgttcatcca
     1261 tagttgcctg actccccgtc gtgtagataa ctacgatacg ggagggctta ccatctggcc
     1321 ccagtgctgc aatgataccg cgagacccac gctcaccggc tccagattta tcagcaataa
     1381 accagccagc cggaagggcc gagcgcagaa gtggtcctgc aactttatcc gcctccatcc
     1441 agtctattaa ttgttgccgg gaagctagag taagtagttc gccagttaat agtttgcgca
     1501 acgttgttgc cattgctaca ggcatcgtgg tgtcacgctc gtcgtttggt atggcttcat
     1561 tcagctccgg ttcccaacga tcaaggcgag ttacatgatc ccccatgttg tgcaaaaaag
     1621 cggttagctc cttcggtcct ccgatcgttg tcagaagtaa gttggccgca gtgttatcac
     1681 tcatggttat ggcagcactg cataattctc ttactgtcat gccatccgta agatgctttt
     1741 ctgtgactgg tgagtactca accaagtcat tctgagaata gtgtatgcgg cgaccgagtt
     1801 gctcttgccc ggcgtcaata cgggataata ccgcgccaca tagcagaact ttaaaagtgc
     1861 tcatcattgg aaaacgttct tcggggcgaa aactctcaag gatcttaccg ctgttgagat
     1921 ccagttcgat gtaacccact cgtgcaccca actgatcttc agcatctttt actttcacca
     1981 gcgtttctgg gtgagcaaaa acaggaaggc aaaatgccgc aaaaaaggga ataagggcga
     2041 cacggaaatg ttgaatactc atactcttcc tttttcaata ttattgaagc atttatcagg
     2101 gttattgtct catgagcgga tacatatttg aatgtattta gaaaaataaa caaatagggg
     2161 ttccgcgcac atttccccga aaagtgccac ctgggtcctt ttcatcacgt gctataaaaa
     2221 taattataat ttaaattttt taatataaat atataaatta aaaatagaaa gtaaaaaaag
     2281 aaattaaaga aaaaatagtt tttgttttcc gaagatgtaa aagactctag ggggatcgcc
     2341 aacaaatact accttttatc ttgctcttcc tgctctcagg tattaatgcc gaattgtttc
     2401 atcttgtctg tgtagaagac cacacacgaa aatcctgtga ttttacattt tacttatcgt
     2461 taatcgaatg tatatctatt taatctgctt ttcttgtcta ataaatatat atgtaaagta
     2521 cgctttttgt tgaaattttt taaacctttg tttatttttt tttcttcatt ccgtaactct
     2581 tctaccttct ttatttactt tctaaaatcc aaatacaaaa cataaaaata aataaacaca
     2641 gagtaaattc ccaaattatt ccatcattaa aagatacgag gcgcgtgtaa gttacaggca
     2701 agcgatccgt cctaagaaac cattattatc atgacattaa cctataaaaa taggcgtatc
     2761 acgaggccct ttcgtcgaat tcgcgcgttt cggtgatgac ggtgaaaacc tctgacacat
     2821 gcagctcccg gagatctcgg tcacagcttg tctgtaagcg gatgccggga gcagacaagc
     2881 ccgtcagggc gcgtcagcgg gtgttggcgg gtgtcggggc tggcttaact atgcggcatc
     2941 agagcagatt gtactgagag tgcaccatac cacagctttt caattcaatt catcattttt
     3001 tttttattct tttttttgat ttcggtttct ttgaaatttt tttgattcgg taatctccga
     3061 acagaaggaa gaacgaagga aggagcacag acttagattg gtatatatac gcatatgtag
     3121 tgttgaagaa acatgaaatt gcccagtatt cttaacccaa ctgcacagaa caaaaacctg
     3181 caggaaacga agataaatca tgtcgaaagc tacatataag gaacgtgctg ctactcatcc
     3241 tagtcctgtt gGTATGTAAG ATTTCTCAAG GGTCTTTTCT TCTGCCAAAA TTATACATTA
     3301 CTAACATAAT TCATCATTTT TGGTATAGct gccaagctat ttaatatcat gcacgaaaag
     3361 caaacaaact tgtgtgcttc attggatgtt cgtaccacca aggaattact ggagttagtt
     3421 gaagcattag gtcccaaaat ttgtttacta aaaacacatg tggatatctt gactgatttt
     3481 tccatggagg gcacagttaa gccgctaaag gcattatccg ccaagtacaa ttttttactc
     3541 ttcgaagaca gaaaatttgc tgacattggt aatacagtca aattgcagta ctctgcgggt
     3601 gtatacagaa tagcagaatg ggcagacatt acgaatgcac acggtgtggt gggcccaggt
     3661 attgttagcg gtttgaagca ggcggcagaa gaagtaacaa aggaacctag aggccttttg
     3721 atgttagcag aattgtcatg caagggctcc ctatctactg gagaatatac taagggtact
     3781 gttgacattg cgaagagcga caaagatttt gttatcggct ttattgctca aagagacatg
     3841 ggtggaagag atgaaggtta cgattggttg attatgacac ccggtgtggg tttagatgac
     3901 aagggTgaTg cattgggtca acagtataga accgtggatg atgtggtctc tacaggatct
     3961 gacattatta ttgttggaag aggactattt gcaaagggaa gggatgctaa ggtagagggt
     4021 gaacgttaca gaaaagcagg ctgggaagca tatttgagaa gatgcggcca gcaaaactaa
     4081 aaaactgtat tataagtaaa tgcatgtata ctaaactcac aaattagagc ttcaatttaa
     4141 ttatatcagt tattacccta tgcggtgtga aataccgcac agatgcgtaa ggagaaaata
     4201 ccgcatcagg aaattgtaaa cgttaatatt ttgttaaaat tcgcgttaaa tttttgttaa
     4261 atcagctcat tttttaacca ataggccgaa atcggcaaaa tcccttataa atcaaaagaa
     4321 tagaccgaga tagggtnnnn nnnnnnnnnn nnnnnnnnnn nnnnnnnnnn nnnaaagaac
     4381 gtggactcca acgtcaaagg nnnnnnnnnn nnnnnnnnnn nnnnnnnnnn nnnnnnnnnn
     4441 nnnnnnnnnt nnnnnnnnnn nnnnnnnnnn nnnnnnnnnn nnnnnnnnnn nnnnnnnnnn
     4501 nnnnnnnnnn nnnnnnnnnn nnnnnnnnnn nnnnnnnnnn ngnnnnnnnn nnnnnnnnnn
     4561 nnnnnnnnnn nnnnnnnnnn nnnnnnnnnn nnnnnnnnnn nnnnnnnnnn nnnnnnnnnn
     4621 nnnnnnnnnn nnnnnnnnnn nnnnnnnnnn nnnnnnnnnn nnnnnncgcg ccattcgcca
     4681 ttcaggctgc gcaactgttg ggaagggcga tcggtgcggg cctcttcgct attacgccag
     4741 ctggcgaaag ggggatgtgc tgcaaggcga ttaagttggg taacgccagg gttttcccag
     4801 tcacgacgtt gtaaaacgac ggccagtgag cgcgcgtaat acgactcact atagg
//
