>Addgene plasmid #127605 | pRS416-APS3_intron | addgene full sequence | sequence record 273866 | Addgene NGS Result
AAATATATAAATTAAAAATAGAAAGTAAAAAAAGAAATTAAAGAAAAAATAGTTTTTGTTTTCCGAAGAT
GTAAAAGACTCTAGGGGGATCGCCAACAAATACTACCTTTTATCTTGCTCTTCCTGCTCTCAGGTATTAA
TGCCGAATTGTTTCATCTTGTCTGTGTAGAAGACCACACACGAAAATCCTGTGATTTTACATTTTACTTA
TCGTTAATCGAATGTATATCTATTTAATCTGCTTTTCTTGTCTAATAAATATATATGTAAAGTACGCTTT
TTGTTGAAATTTTTTAAACCTTTGTTTATTTTTTTTTCTTCATTCCGTAACTCTTCTACCTTCTTTATTT
ACTTTCTAAAATCCAAATACAAAACATAAAAATAAATAAACACAGAGTAAATTCCCAAATTATTCCATCA
TTAAAAGATACGAGGCGCGTGTAAGTTACAGGCAAGCGATCCGTCTAAGAAACCATTATTATCATGACAT
TAACCTATAAAAATAGGCGTATCACGAGGCCCTTTCGTCGAATTCGCGCGTTTCGGTGATGACGGTGAAA
ACCTCTGACACATGCAGCTCCCGGAGATCTCGGTCACAGCTTGTCTGTAAGCGGATGCCGGGAGCAGACA
AGCCCGTCAGGGCGCGTCAGCGGGTGTTGGCGGGTGTCGGGGCTGGCTTAACTATGCGGCATCAGAGCAG
ATTGTACCGAGAGTGCACCATACCACCTTTTCAATTCATCATTTTTTTTTTATTCTTTTTTTTGATTTCG
GTTTCCTTGAAATTTTTTTGATTCGGTAATCTCCGAACAGAAGGAAGAACGAAGGAAGGAGCACAGACTT
AGATTGGTATATATACGCATATGTAGTGTTGAAGAAACATGAAATTGCCCAGTATTCTTAACCCAACTGC
ACAGAACAAAAACCTGCAGGAAACGAAGATAAATCATGTCGAAAGCTACATATAAGGAACGTGCTGCTAC
TCATCCTAGTCCTGTTGGTATGTAAGATTTCTCAAGGGTCTTTTCTTCTGCCAAAATTATACATTACTAA
CATAATTCATCATTTTTGGTATAGCTGCCAAGCTATTTAATATCATGCACGAAAAGCAAACAAACTTGTG
TGCTTCATTGGATGTTCGTACCACCAAGGAATTACTGGAGTTAGTTGAAGCATTAGGTCCCAAAATTTGT
TTACTAAAAACACATGTGGATATCTTGACTGATTTTTCCATGGAGGGCACAGTTAAGCCGCTAAAGGCAT
TATCCGCCAAGTACAATTTTTTACTCTTCGAAGACAGAAAATTTGCTGACATTGGTAATACAGTCAAATT
GCAGTACTCTGCGGGTGTATACAGAATAGCAGAATGGGCAGACATTACGAATGCACACGGTGTGGTGGGC
CCAGGTATTGTTAGCGGTTTGAAGCAGGCGGCAGAAGAAGTAACAAAGGAACCTAGAGGCCTTTTGATGT
TAGCAGAATTGTCATGCAAGGGCTCCCTATCTACTGGAGAATATACTAAGGGTACTGTTGACATTGCGAA
GAGCGACAAAGATTTTGTTATCGGCTTTATTGCTCAAAGAGACATGGGTGGAAGAGATGAAGGTTACGAT
TGGTTGATTATGACACCCGGTGTGGGTTTAGATGACAAGGGTGATGCATTGGGTCAACAGTATAGAACCG
TGGATGATGTGGTCTCTACAGGATCTGACATTATTATTGTTGGAAGAGGACTATTTGCAAAGGGAAGGGA
TGCTAAGGTAGAGGGTGAACGTTACAGAAAAGCAGGCTGGGAAGCATATTTGAGAAGATGCGGCCAGCAA
AACTAAAAAACTGTATTATAAGTAAATGCATGTATACTAAACTCACAAATTAGAGCTTCAATTTAATTAT
ATCAGTTATTACCCTATGCGGTGTGAAATACCGCACAGATGCGTAAGTAGAAAATACCGCATCAGGAAAT
TGTAAGCGTTAATATTTTGTTAAAATTCGCGTTAAATTTTTGTTAAATCAGCTCATTTTTTAACCAATAG
GCCGAAATCGGCAAAATCCCTTATAAATCAAAAGAATAGACCGAGATAGGGT
[37 nt withheld, positions 2083-2119]
AAAGAACGTGGACTCCAACGTCAAAGG
[49 nt withheld, positions 2147-2195]
T
[91 nt withheld, positions 2197-2287]
G
[124 nt withheld, positions 2289-2412]
CCATTCGCCATTCAGGCTGCGCAACTGTTGGGAAGGGCGATCGGTGCGGGCCTCTTCGCTATTACGCCAG
CTGGCGAAAGGGGGATGTGCTGCAAGGCGATTAAGTTGGGTAACGCCAGGGTTTTCCCAGTCACGACGTT
GTAAAACGACGGCCAGTGAGCGCGCGTAATACGACTCACTATAGGGCGAATTGGGTACCCAGCTTTTGTT
CCCTTTAGTGAGGGTTAATTGCGCGCTTGGCGTAATCATGGTCATAGCTGTTTCCTGTGTGAAATTGTTA
TCCGCTCACAATTCCACACAACATACGAGCCGGAAGCATAAAGTGTAAAGCCTGGGGTGCCTAATGAGTG
AGCTAACTCACATTAATTGCGTTGCGCTCACTGCCCGCTTTCCAGTCGGGAAACCTGTCGTGCCAGCTGC
ATTAATGAATCGGCCAACGCGCGGGGAGAGGCGGTTTGCGTATTGGGCGCTCTTCCGCTTCCTCGCTCAC
TGACTCGCTGCGCTCGGTCGTTCGGCTGCGGCGAGCGGTATCAGCTCACTCAAAGGCGGTAATACGGTTA
TCCACAGAATCAGGGGATAACGCAGGAAAGAACATGTGAGCAAAAGGCCAGCAAAAGGCCAGGAACCGTA
AAAAGGCCGCGTTGCTGGCGTTTTTCCATAGGCTCCGCCCCCCTGACGAGCATCACAAAAATCGACGCTC
AAGTCAGAGGTGGCGAAACCCGACAGGACTATAAAGATACCAGGCGTTTCCCCCTGGAAGCTCCCTCGTG
CGCTCTCCTGTTCCGACCCTGCCGCTTACCGGATACCTGTCCGCCTTTCTCCCTTCGGGAAGCGTGGCGC
TTTCTCATAGCTCACGCTGTAGGTATCTCAGTTCGGTGTAGGTCGTTCGCTCCAAGCTGGGCTGTGTGCA
CGAACCCCCCGTTCAGCCCGACCGCTGCGCCTTATCCGGTAACTATCGTCTTGAGTCCAACCCGGTAAGA
CACGACTTATCGCCACTGGCAGCAGCCACTGGTAACAGGATTAGCAGAGCGAGGTATGTAGGCGGTGCTA
CAGAGTTCTTGAAGTGGTGGCCTAACTACGGCTACACTAGAAGAACAGTATTTGGTATCTGCGCTCTGCT
GAAGCCAGTTACCTTCGGAAAAAGAGTTGGTAGCTCTTGATCCGGCAAACAAACCACCGCTGGTAGCGGT
GGTTTTTTTGTTTGCAAGCAGCAGATTACGCGCAGAAAAAAAGGATCTCAAGAAGATCCTTTGATCTTTT
CTACGGGGTCTGACGCTCAGTGGAACGAAAACTCACGTTAAGGGATTTTGGTCATGAGATTATCAAAAAG
GATCTTCACCTAGATCCTTTTAAATTAAAAATGAAGTTTTAAATCAATCTAAAGTATATATGAGTAAACT
TGGTCTGACAGTTACCAATGCTTAATCAGTGAGGCACCTATCTCAGCGATCTGTCTATTTCGTTCATCCA
TAGTTGCCTGACTCCCCGTCGTGTAGATAACTACGATACGGGAGGGCTTACCATCTGGCCCCAGTGCTGC
AATGATACCGCGAGACCCACGCTCACCGGCTCCAGATTTATCAGCAATAAACCAGCCAGCCGGAAGGGCC
GAGCGCAGAAGTGGTCCTGCAACTTTATCCGCCTCCATCCAGTCTATTAATTGTTGCCGGGAAGCTAGAG
TAAGTAGTTCGCCAGTTAATAGTTTGCGCAACGTTGTTGCCATTGCTACAGGCATCGTGGTGTCACGCTC
GTCGTTTGGTATGGCTTCATTCAGCTCCGGTTCCCAACGATCAAGGCGAGTTACATGATCCCCCATGTTG
TGCAAAAAAGCGGTTAGCTCCTTCGGTCCTCCGATCGTTGTCAGAAGTAAGTTGGCCGCAGTGTTATCAC
TCATGGTTATGGCAGCACTGCATAATTCTCTTACTGTCATGCCATCCGTAAGATGCTTTTCTGTGACTGG
TGAGTACTCAACCAAGTCATTCTGAGAATAGTGTATGCGGCGACCGAGTTGCTCTTGCCCGGCGTCAATA
CGGGATAATACCGCGCCACATAGCAGAACTTTAAAAGTGCTCATCATTGGAAAACGTTCTTCGGGGCGAA
AACTCTCAAGGATCTTACCGCTGTTGAGATCCAGTTCGATGTAACCCACTCGTGCACCCAACTGATCTTC
AGCATCTTTTACTTTCACCAGCGTTTCTGGGTGAGCAAAAACAGGAAGGCAAAATGCCGCAAAAAAGGGA
ATAAGGGCGACACGGAAATGTTGAATACTCATACTCTTCCTTTTTCAATATTATTGAAGCATTTATCAGG
GTTATTGTCTCATGAGCGGATACATATTTGAATGTATTTAGAAAAATAAACAAATAGGGGTTCCGCGCAC
ATTTCCCCGAAAAGTGCCACCTGGGTCCTTTTCATCACGTGCTATAAAAATAATTATAATTTAAATTTTT
TAATAT
Features (pLannotate 1.2.2; 18 found; start..end, strand, type, name):
    534..568     +  CDS            rop (fragment): Rop protein, which maintains plasmids at low copy number; rop
    673..722     +  misc_feature   bom (fragment): basis of mobility region from pBR322
    730..945     +  promoter       URA3 promoter: S. cerevisiae URA3
    946..997     +  CDS            URA3 (fragment): orotidine-5'-phosphate decarboxylase, required for uracil biosynthesis; S. cerevisiae URA3; yeast auxotrophic marker, counterselectable with 5-fluoroorotic acid (5-FOA)
   1074..1826    +  CDS            URA3 (fragment): orotidine-5'-phosphate decarboxylase, required for uracil biosynthesis; S. cerevisiae URA3; yeast auxotrophic marker, counterselectable with 5-fluoroorotic acid (5-FOA)
   1905..1956    +  misc_feature   bom (fragment): basis of mobility region from pBR322
   1984..2412    -  rep_origin     f1 ori (sequence partly withheld): f1 bacteriophage origin of replication; arrow indicates direction of (+) strand synthesis
   2416..2571    -  CDS            lacZα (fragment): LacZα fragment of β-galactosidase; lacZ fragment
   2579..2597    +  promoter       T7 promoter: promoter for bacteriophage T7 RNA polymerase
   2624..2642    -  promoter       T3 promoter: promoter for bacteriophage T3 RNA polymerase
   2687..2703    -  protein_bind   lac operator: The lac repressor binds to the lac operator to inhibit transcription in E. coli. This inhibition can be relieved by adding lactose or isopropyl-β-D-thiogalactopyranoside (IPTG). lac repressor encoded by lacI
   2711..2741    -  promoter       lac promoter: promoter for the E. coli lac operon
   2756..2777    -  protein_bind   CAP binding site: CAP binding activates transcription in the presence of cAMP. E. coli catabolite activator protein
   2790..2882    -  CDS            lacI (fragment): lac repressor; lacI; The lac repressor binds to the lac operator to inhibit transcription in E. coli. This inhibition can be relieved by adding lactose or isopropyl-β-D-thiogalactopyranoside (IPTG).
   3065..3653    -  rep_origin     ori: high-copy-number ColE1/pMB1/pBR322/pUC origin of replication
   3824..4684    -  CDS            AmpR: β-lactamase; bla; confers resistance to ampicillin, carbenicillin, and related antibiotics
   4685..4789    -  promoter       AmpR promoter: bla
   4826..461     +  misc_feature   CEN/ARS (across the origin): S. cerevisiae CEN6 centromere fused to an autonomously replicating sequence
