[The description below was written by a language model from this plasmid's Addgene catalogue record, the feature table of its GenBank file and pLannotate feature annotations shown in this document.]
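Description:
pRS416-APS3_intron is a low-copy yeast centromeric shuttle plasmid built on the pRS416 backbone, in which the URA3 selectable marker has been interrupted by the 77 bp intron of the S. cerevisiae APS3 gene. In yeast it is maintained through a CEN6/ARS4 element, which combines a centromere with an autonomously replicating sequence to give stable, roughly single-copy inheritance. In E. coli it replicates from a pBR322/ColE1-type origin and is selected with ampicillin via the β-lactamase gene and its native promoter. An f1 phage origin is also present. So are the remnants of the pRS polylinker region: a lacZα fragment, the lac promoter and operator, and flanking T7 and T3 promoters. The short distance between the T7 and T3 promoters suggests that the cloning site carries no additional insert.

The only engineered payload is within the marker itself. The URA3 promoter drives a URA3 coding sequence split into a short first exon of about 52 bp and a second exon of about 750 bp, with the APS3 intron between them. Production of functional orotidine-5'-phosphate decarboxylase, and therefore growth without uracil, should depend on correct splicing of the intron from the URA3 transcript. The plasmid thus expresses the APS3 intron from an ectopic, selectable context. The associated publication concerns excised linear introns that regulate yeast growth, which implies use in studying the behaviour of this intron outside its native gene, although the record does not give the specific experiment. The depositor's map is 4,855 bp and the sequenced record 4,868 nt, but both show the same arrangement of elements.
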