Addgene plasmid #127605: pRS416-APS3_intron
Purpose: low-copy URA-selectable plasmid, APS3 intron inserted into URA3
Depositing lab: David Bartel. Depositing organization: Whitehead Institute for Biomedical Research. Publication: Excised linear introns regulate growth in yeast. Morgan JT, Fink GR, Bartel DP. Nature. 2019 Jan;565(7741):606-611. doi: 10.1038/s41586-018-0828-1. Epub 2019 Jan 16. PubMed 30651636.
Backbone
  Vector backbone: pRS416
  Backbone size w/o insert (bp): 4778
  Total vector size (bp): 4855
  Vector type: Yeast Expression
  Selectable markers: URA3
Growth in bacteria
  Bacterial resistance: Ampicillin, 100 μg/mL
  Growth temperature: 37°C
  Growth strain: DH5alpha
  Copy number: Unknown
Gene/Insert
  Gene/Insert name: APS3 intron
  Species: S. cerevisiae (budding yeast)
  Insert size (bp): 77
Terms and licenses: Academic/Nonprofit Terms; Industry Terms: Not Available to Industry
How to cite: pRS416-APS3_intron was a gift from David Bartel (Addgene plasmid # 127605 ; http://n2t.net/addgene:127605 ; RRID:Addgene_127605)
